Addgene plasmid #109382: pLys-M1
Purpose: Arabinose inducible VioB-mCherry expression (stronger RBS). Used to test burden response in E. coli
Depositing lab: Tom Ellis. Depositing organization: Imperial College London. Publication: Burden-driven feedback control of gene expression. Ceroni F, Boo A, Furini S, Gorochowski TE, Borkowski O, Ladak YN, Awan AR, Gilbert C, Stan GB, Ellis T. Nat Methods. 2018 Mar 26. pii: nmeth.4635. doi: 10.1038/nmeth.4635. PubMed 29578536.
Backbone
  Vector backbone: pLys (p15A origin of replication and CmR)
  Vector type: Bacterial Expression
Growth in bacteria
  Bacterial resistance: Chloramphenicol, 25 μg/mL
  Growth temperature: 37°C
  Growth strain: DH5alpha
  Copy number: Low Copy
Gene/Insert
  Gene/Insert name: pARABAD-VioB-mCherry
  Cloning method: Gibson Cloning
Terms and licenses: Academic/Nonprofit Terms; Industry Terms: Not Available to Industry
How to cite: pLys-M1 was a gift from Tom Ellis (Addgene plasmid # 109382 ; http://n2t.net/addgene:109382 ; RRID:Addgene_109382)
