[The description below was written by a language model from this plasmid's Addgene catalogue record and pLannotate feature annotations shown in this document.]
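Description:
pLys-M1 is a bacterial expression plasmid of about 7.3 kb built on the pLys backbone for use in E. coli. It replicates from the p15A origin, listed as low copy in the catalogue, which is compatible with ColE1-type plasmids, so it can be maintained alongside a second construct. Selection is by chloramphenicol, through a chloramphenicol acetyltransferase gene driven by its native cat promoter. The annotation also picks up a tet promoter, a short RSF origin fragment and an IS1 fragment. These appear to be backbone remnants, and the record assigns them no function.

The payload, assembled by Gibson cloning, is an arabinose-inducible cassette. The araC regulator gene is transcribed divergently from the araBAD promoter, so that expression is repressed without L-arabinose and activated when it is added. Downstream lies vioB from Chromobacterium violaceum, a large (~3 kb) coding sequence for an enzyme of the violacein pathway. It is followed, after a gap of about 50 bp, by mCherry, which gives a red fluorescent readout of expression. The catalogue describes the product as VioB-mCherry. The feature table alone does not show whether the intervening stretch is an in-frame linker. The ribosome binding site is not annotated, but the record notes that this variant carries a stronger RBS, implying that it belongs to a series with graded translation strengths.

The stated purpose is to test the burden response in E. coli: inducing this large heterologous protein draws on the cell's expression resources, and mCherry fluorescence reports output. The depositor sequence and the repository's sequencing result differ by only two nucleotides in length and give the same feature map.
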