Features (pLannotate 1.2.2; 10 found; start..end, strand, type, name):
     20..48      -  promoter       tet promoter: E. coli promoter for tetracycline efflux protein gene
    160..704     +  rep_origin     p15A ori: Plasmids containing the medium-copy-number p15A origin of replication can be propagated in E. coli cells that contain a second plasmid with the ColE1 origin.
    792..847     +  rep_origin     RSF ori (fragment): Plasmids containing the RSF 1030 origin of replication can be propagated in E. coli cells that contain additional plasmids with compatible origins.
    966..1109    -  mobile_element IS1 (fragment): prokaryotic transposable element IS1
   1230..1332    +  promoter       cat promoter: promoter of the E. coli cat gene encoding chloramphenicol acetyltransferase
   1333..1992    +  CDS            CmR: chloramphenicol acetyltransferase; cat; confers resistance to chloramphenicol
   2308..3186    -  CDS            araC: L-arabinose regulatory protein; araC
   3213..3485    +  promoter       araBAD promoter: araBAD; promoter of the L-arabinose operon of E. coli; the araC regulatory gene is transcribed in the opposite direction (Guzman et al., 1995)
   3552..6545    +  CDS            vioB: VIOB_CHRVO - Experimental evidence at protein level: Swiss-Prot protein existence level 1. Catalyzes the hydrogen peroxide-dependent dimerization of two L-tryptophan-derived molecules (imine form of indole 3-pyruvate (IPA)), to form an uncharacterized product suggested to be indole-3-pyruvate imine dimer that can spontaneously convert into dichlorochromopyrrolate (CPA). The uncharacterized product is the substrate of VioE. From Chromobacterium violaceum (strain ATCC 12472 / DSM 30191 / JCM 1249 / NBRC 12614 / NCIMB 9131 / NCTC 9757).
   6597..7280    +  CDS            mCherry: mCherry is a basic (constitutively fluorescent) red fluorescent protein published in 2004, derived from Discosoma sp.. It is reported to be a very rapidly-maturing monomer with low acid sensitivity.
>Addgene plasmid #109382 | pLys-M1 | depositor full sequence | sequence record 206253 | pLys-M1 sequence 7288 bps
CTAGTAGATAAACTACCGCATTAAAGCTTATCGATGATAAGCTGTCAAACATGAGAATTACAACTTATAT
CGTATGGGGCTGACTTCAGGTGCTACATTTGAAGAGATAAATTGCACTGAAATCTAGAAATATTTTATCT
GATTAATAAGATGATCTTCTTGAGATCGTTTTGGTCTGCGCGTAATCTCTTGCTCTGAAAACGAAAAAAC
CGCCTTGCAGGGCGGTTTTTCGAAGGTTCTCTGAGCTACCAACTCTTTGAACCGAGGTAACTGGCTTGGA
GGAGCGCAGTCACCAAAACTTGTCCTTTCAGTTTAGCCTTAACCGGCGCATGACTTCAAGACTAACTCCT
CTAAATCAATTACCAGTGGCTGCTGCCAGTGGTGCTTTTGCATGTCTTTCCGGGTTGGACTCAAGACGAT
AGTTACCGGATAAGGCGCAGCGGTCGGACTGAACGGGGGGTTCGTGCATACAGTCCAGCTTGGAGCGAAC
TGCCTACCCGGAACTGAGTGTCAGGCGTGGAATGAGACAAACGCGGCCATAACAGCGGAATGACACCGGT
AAACCGAAAGGCAGGAACAGGAGAGCGCACGAGGGAGCCGCCAGGGGAAACGCCTGGTATCTTTATAGTC
CTGTCGGGTTTCGCCACCACTGATTTGAGCGTCAGATTTCGTGATGCTTGTCAGGGGGGCGGAGCCTATG
GAAAAACGGCTTTGCCGCGGCCCTCTCACTTCCCTGTTAAGTATCTTCCTGGCATCTTCCAGGAAATCTC
CGCCCCGTTCGTAAGCCATTTCCGCTCGCCGCAGTCGAACGACCGAGCGTAGCGAGTCAGTGAGCGAGGA
AGCGGAATATATCCTGTATCACATATTCTGCTGACGCACCGGTGCAGCCTTTTTTCTCCTGCCACATGAA
GCACTTCACTGACACCCTCATCAGTGCCAACATAGTAAGCCAGTATACACTCCGCTAGCGCTGATGTCCG
GCGGTGCTTTTGCCGTTACGCACCACCCCGTCAGTAGCTGAACAGGAGGGACAGCTGATAGAAACAGAAG
CCACTGGAGCACCTCAAAAACACCATCATACACTAAATCAGTAAGTTGGCAGCATCACCCGACGCACTTT
GCGCCGAATAAATACCTGTGACGGAAGATCACTTCGCAGAATAAATAAATCCTGGTGTCCCTGTTGATAC
CGGGAAGCCCTGGGCCAACTTTTGGCGAAAATGAGACGTTGATCGGCACGTAAGAGGTTCCAACTTTCAC
CATAATGAAATAAGATCACTACCGGGCGTATTTTTTGAGTTATCGAGATTTTCAGGAGCTAAGGAAGCTA
AAATGGAGAAAAAAATCACTGGATATACCACCGTTGATATATCCCAATGGCATCGTAAAGAACATTTTGA
GGCATTTCAGTCAGTTGCTCAATGTACCTATAACCAGACCGTTCAGCTGGATATTACGGCCTTTTTAAAG
ACCGTAAAGAAAAATAAGCACAAGTTTTATCCGGCCTTTATTCACATTCTTGCCCGCCTGATGAATGCTC
ATCCGGAATTCCGTATGGCAATGAAAGACGGTGAGCTGGTGATATGGGATAGTGTTCACCCTTGTTACAC
CGTTTTCCATGAGCAAACTGAAACGTTTTCATCGCTCTGGAGTGAATACCACGACGATTTCCGGCAGTTT
CTACACATATATTCGCAAGATGTGGCGTGTTACGGTGAAAACCTGGCCTATTTCCCTAAAGGGTTTATTG
AGAATATGTTTTTCGTCTCAGCCAATCCCTGGGTGAGTTTCACCAGTTTTGATTTAAACGTGGCCAATAT
GGACAACTTCTTCGCCCCCGTTTTCACCATGGGCAAATATTATACGCAAGGCGACAAGGTGCTGATGCCG
CTGGCGATTCAGGTTCATCATGCCGTCTGTGATGGCTTCCATGTCGGCAGAATGCTTAATGAATTACAAC
AGTACTGCGATGAGTGGCAGGGCGGGGCGTAATTTTTTTAAGGCAGTTATTGGTGCCCTTAAACGCCTGG
TGCTACGCCTGAATAAGTGATAATAAGCGGATGAATGGCAGAAATTCGAAAGCAAATTCGACCCGGTCGT
CGGTTCAGGGCAGGGTCGTTAAATAGCCGCTTATGTCTATTGCTGGTTTACCGGTTTATTGACTACCGGA
AGCAGTGTGACCGTGTGCTTCTCAAATGCCTGAGGCCAGTTTGCTCAGGCTCTCCCCGTGGAGGTAATAA
TTGACGATATGATCATTTATTCTGCCTCCCAGAGCCTGATAAACTCTAGAAGCGGCCGCTTCTAGAGTTA
TGACAACTTGACGGCTACATCATTCACTTTTTCTTCACAACCGGCACGGAACTCGCTCGGGCTGGCCCCG
GTGCATTTTTTAAATACCCGCGAGAAATAGAGTTGATCGTCAAAACCAACATTGCGACCGACGGTGGCGA
TAGGCATCCGGGTGGTGCTCAAAAGCAGCTTCGCCTGGCTGATACGTTGGTCCTCGCGCCAGCTTAAGAC
GCTAATCCCTAACTGCTGGCGGAAAAGATGTGACAGACGCGACGGCGACAAGCAAACATGCTGTGCGACG
CTGGCGATATCAAAATTGCTGTCTGCCAGGTGATCGCTGATGTACTGACAAGCCTCGCGTACCCGATTAT
CCATCGGTGGATGGAGCGACTCGTTAATCGCTTCCATGCGCCGCAGTAACAATTGCTCAAGCAGATTTAT
CGCCAGCAGCTCCGAATAGCGCCCTTCCCCTTGCCCGGCGTTAATGATTTGCCCAAACAGGTCGCTGAAA
TGCGGCTGGTGCGCTTCATCCGGGCGAAAGAACCCCGTATTGGCAAATATTGACGGCCAGTTAAGCCATT
CATGCCAGTAGGCGCGCGGACGAAAGTAAACCCACTGGTGATACCATTCGCGAGCCTCCGGATGACGACC
GTAGTGATGAATCTCTCCTGGCGGGAACAGCAAAATATCACCCGGTCGGCAAACAAATTCTCGTCCCTGA
TTTTTCACCACCCCCTGACCGCGAATGGTGAGATTGAGAATATAACCTTTCATTCCCAGCGGTCGGTCGA
TAAAAAAATCGAGATAACCGTTGGCCTCAATCGGCGTTAAACCCGCCACCAGATGGGCATTAAACGAGTA
TCCCGGCAGCAGGGGATCATTTTGCGCTTCAGCCATACTTTTCATACTCCCGCCATTCAGAGAAGAAACC
AATTGTCCATATTGCATCAGACATTGCCGTCACTGCGTCTTTTACTGGCTCTTCTCGCTAACCAAACCGG
TAACCCCGCTTATTAAAAGCATTCTGTAACAAAGCGGGACCAAAGCCATGACAAAAACGCGTAACAAAAG
TGTCTATAATCACGGCAGAAAAGTCCACATTGATTATTTGCACGGCGTCACACTTTGCTATGCCATAGCA
TTTTTATCCATAAGATTAGCGGATCCTACCTGACACTTTTTATCGCAACTCTCTATAATTTCTCCATACC
CGTTTTTTTGGGCTAGCAGGCATCTTTCAACTAAAGTAAGAGGTAATAATTATGAGCATTCTGGATTTCC
CGCGTATCCACTTCCGTGGCTGGGCCCGTGTCAATGCGCCGACCGCGAACCGCGATCCGCACGGCCACAT
CGATATGGCCAGCAATACCGTGGCGATGGCGGGTGAGCCGTTCGACCTGGCACGCCATCCTACGGAGTTC
CACCGTCACCTGCGCTCCCTGGGTCCGCGCTTCGGCTTGGATGGTCGTGCTGACCCGGAAGGCCCGTTCA
GCCTGGCCGAGGGCTACAACGCTGCCGGTAACAACCACTTTTCGTGGGAGAGCGCAACCGTTAGCCACGT
GCAATGGGATGGCGGTGAGGCGGATCGTGGTGACGGTCTGGTCGGTGCTCGTTTGGCACTGTGGGGTCAC
TACAATGATTATCTGCGTACCACCTTCAATCGTGCTCGTTGGGTCGACAGCGACCCGACGCGCCGTGACG
CTGCACAAATCTATGCGGGCCAATTCACCATTAGCCCGGCTGGTGCCGGTCCGGGTACGCCGTGGCTGTT
TACGGCAGACATTGATGATAGCCATGGTGCACGTTGGACGCGTGGCGGCCACATTGCAGAGCGTGGCGGC
CACTTCTTGGATGAAGAGTTTGGTCTGGCACGCCTGTTTCAGTTCTCTGTGCCGAAAGATCACCCACATT
TTCTGTTTCACCCGGGTCCGTTTGATTCCGAGGCCTGGCGTCGTCTGCAATTGGCTCTGGAGGATGACGA
CGTTCTGGGTCTGACCGTGCAATATGCGTTGTTCAATATGAGCACCCCGCCTCAGCCGAACAGCCCGGTT
TTTCACGATATGGTCGGTGTTGTCGGTCTGTGGCGTCGTGGTGAACTGGCGAGCTACCCGGCTGGTCGTC
TGCTGCGTCCGCGTCAACCGGGTCTGGGTGACCTGACCCTGCGCGTCAACGGTGGTCGCGTTGCGCTGAA
TTTGGCGTGTGCCATTCCGTTCAGCACTCGTGCCGCGCAGCCAAGCGCACCGGACCGCCTGACCCCGGAC
CTGGGTGCCAAACTGCCGCTGGGCGATCTGCTGCTGCGTGATGAGGACGGCGCACTGTTGGCACGTGTGC
CGCAGGCTCTGTACCAAGACTATTGGACGAATCACGGTATTGTGGACCTGCCGCTGCTGCGCGAACCGCG
TGGTAGCTTGACCCTGAGCAGCGAACTGGCGGAGTGGCGTGAGCAAGACTGGGTCACCCAAAGCGACGCG
TCTAACCTGTACCTGGAGGCACCGGATCGCCGTCACGGTCGCTTTTTCCCTGAGAGCATCGCGCTGCGCA
GCTACTTTCGCGGTGAAGCGCGTGCGCGTCCGGATATCCCGCATCGTATCGAGGGCATGGGCCTGGTCGG
CGTCGAATCTCGTCAGGATGGCGACGCTGCGGAATGGCGTCTGACGGGTCTGCGTCCGGGTCCGGCACGC
ATTGTTCTGGACGATGGTGCCGAGGCGATCCCTCTGCGTGTTCTGCCTGACGATTGGGCGCTGGATGACG
CGACCGTCGAAGAAGTGGATTACGCCTTTTTGTACCGCCACGTTATGGCGTATTACGAGCTGGTGTATCC
ATTCATGAGCGACAAGGTGTTTTCCCTGGCTGATCGTTGCAAATGTGAAACGTACGCACGTCTGATGTGG
CAGATGTGTGATCCGCAGAACCGCAACAAGTCCTATTACATGCCGAGCACCCGCGAACTGTCGGCACCGA
AAGCTCGTTTGTTCTTGAAGTATCTGGCCCACGTGGAAGGCCAGGCACGCCTGCAAGCACCTCCGCCAGC
GGGTCCGGCACGCATTGAATCTAAAGCCCAGTTGGCGGCAGAGCTGCGTAAAGCCGTCGACCTGGAGCTG
TCTGTGATGCTGCAATACCTGTACGCGGCGTATAGCATTCCGAACTATGCACAGGGCCAACAACGTGTTC
GTGACGGTGCGTGGACCGCCGAGCAGCTGCAACTGGCGTGCGGTAGCGGTGACCGTCGCCGTGATGGCGG
TATTCGTGCAGCACTGCTGGAAATTGCTCATGAAGAAATGATTCATTACCTGGTCGTTAACAACCTGCTG
ATGGCCCTGGGCGAGCCGTTCTACGCGGGTGTCCCGCTGATGGGCGAAGCGGCACGTCAGGCGTTTGGCC
TGGACACCGAGTTCGCTCTGGAACCGTTTAGCGAAAGCACGCTGGCACGTTTTGTTCGTCTGGAATGGCC
GCACTTTATCCCAGCACCGGGCAAATCCATCGCGGACTGCTATGCCGCCATTCGTCAGGCGTTTTTGGAT
CTGCCGGACTTGTTTGGTGGCGAGGCAGGTAAGCGTGGCGGTGAACACCACCTGTTCCTGAATGAGCTGA
CCAACCGTGCGCATCCGGGTTATCAACTGGAAGTTTTCGATCGCGACTCGGCGCTGTTTGGTATTGCATT
TGTGACCGATCAGGGCGAAGGTGGCGCTCTGGACAGCCCGCACTACGAACATAGCCATTTTCAACGTCTG
CGTGAAATGAGCGCGCGTATCATGGCTCAAAGCGCACCGTTCGAACCGGCGCTGCCGGCGTTGCGTAATC
CGGTTCTGGATGAGAGCCCGGGTTGCCAACGTGTCGCAGACGGTCGTGCGCGTGCGCTGATGGCATTGTA
CCAAGGCGTTTATGAGCTGATGTTTGCGATGATGGCGCAGCACTTCGCCGTGAAACCGCTGGGTAGCTTG
CGTCGCAGCCGCCTGATGAACGCAGCAATCGATCTGATGACCGGTCTGTTGCGTCCGCTGAGCTGCGCGC
TGATGAACCTGCCAAGCGGCATCGCCGGTCGCACGGCCGGTCCGCCGCTGCCGGGTCCGGTTGACACCCG
TAGCTATGACGACTACGCGCTGGGCTGTCGCATGCTGGCACGCCGTTGCGAGCGTCTGCTGGAGCAGGCG
AGCATGCTGGAACCGGGTTGGCTGCCGGATGCGCAGATGGAGCTGCTGGATTTCTATCGTCGCCAAATGC
TGGACTTGGCGTGCGGCAAACTGAGCCGCGAGGCCGCCGAAGCTGCAGCAAAGGAGGCCGCAGCTAAAGA
GGCTGCAGCGAAAGCGATGGTGAGCAAGGGCGAGGAGGATAACATGGCCATCATCAAGGAGTTCATGCGC
TTCAAGGTGCACATGGAGGGCTCCGTGAACGGCCACGAGTTCGAGATCGAGGGCGAGGGCGAGGGCCGCC
CCTACGAGGGCACCCAGACCGCCAAGCTGAAGGTGACCAAGGGTGGCCCCCTGCCCTTCGCCTGGGACAT
CCTGTCCCCTCAGTTCATGTACGGCTCCAAGGCCTACGTGAAGCACCCCGCCGACATCCCCGACTACTTG
AAGCTGTCCTTCCCCGAGGGCTTCAAGTGGGAGCGCGTGATGAACTTCGAGGACGGCGGCGTGGTGACCG
TGACCCAGGACTCCTCCTTGCAGGACGGCGAGTTCATCTACAAGGTGAAGCTGCGCGGCACCAACTTCCC
CTCCGACGGCCCCGTAATGCAGAAGAAGACCATGGGCTGGGAGGCCTCCTCCGAGCGGATGTACCCCGAG
GACGGCGCCCTGAAGGGCGAGATCAAGCAGAGGCTGAAGCTGAAGGACGGCGGCCACTACGACGCTGAGG
TCAAGACCACCTACAAGGCCAAGAAGCCCGTGCAGCTGCCCGGCGCCTACAACGTCAACATCAAGTTGGA
CATCACCTCCCACAACGAGGACTACACCATCGTGGAACAGTACGAACGCGCCGAGGGCCGCCACTCCACC
TAATAATA
