Features (pLannotate 1.2.2; 10 found; start..end, strand, type, name):
     17..45      -  promoter       tet promoter: E. coli promoter for tetracycline efflux protein gene
    157..702     +  rep_origin     p15A ori: Plasmids containing the medium-copy-number p15A origin of replication can be propagated in E. coli cells that contain a second plasmid with the ColE1 origin.
    790..845     +  rep_origin     RSF ori (fragment): Plasmids containing the RSF 1030 origin of replication can be propagated in E. coli cells that contain additional plasmids with compatible origins.
    964..1107    -  mobile_element IS1 (fragment): prokaryotic transposable element IS1
   1228..1330    +  promoter       cat promoter: promoter of the E. coli cat gene encoding chloramphenicol acetyltransferase
   1331..1990    +  CDS            CmR: chloramphenicol acetyltransferase; cat; confers resistance to chloramphenicol
   2307..3185    -  CDS            araC: L-arabinose regulatory protein; araC
   3212..3484    +  promoter       araBAD promoter: araBAD; promoter of the L-arabinose operon of E. coli; the araC regulatory gene is transcribed in the opposite direction (Guzman et al., 1995)
   3551..6544    +  CDS            vioB: VIOB_CHRVO - Experimental evidence at protein level: Swiss-Prot protein existence level 1. Catalyzes the hydrogen peroxide-dependent dimerization of two L-tryptophan-derived molecules (imine form of indole 3-pyruvate (IPA)), to form an uncharacterized product suggested to be indole-3-pyruvate imine dimer that can spontaneously convert into dichlorochromopyrrolate (CPA). The uncharacterized product is the substrate of VioE. From Chromobacterium violaceum (strain ATCC 12472 / DSM 30191 / JCM 1249 / NBRC 12614 / NCIMB 9131 / NCTC 9757).
   6596..7279    +  CDS            mCherry: mCherry is a basic (constitutively fluorescent) red fluorescent protein published in 2004, derived from Discosoma sp.. It is reported to be a very rapidly-maturing monomer with low acid sensitivity.
>Addgene plasmid #109382 | pLys-M1 | addgene full sequence | sequence record 211390 | Addgene NGS Result
GTAGATAAACTACCGCATTAAAGCTTATCGATGATAAGCTGTCAAACATGAGAATTACAACTTATATCGT
ATGGGGCTGACTTCAGGTGCTACATTTGAAGAGATAAATTGCACTGAAATCTAGAAATATTTTATCTGAT
TAATAAGATGATCTTCTTGAGATCGTTTTGGTCTGCGCGTAATCTCTTGCTCTGAAAACGAAAAAACCGC
CTTGCAGGGCGGTTTTTCGAAGGTTCTCTGAGCTACCAACTCTTTGAACCGAGGTAACTGGCTTGGAGGA
GCGCAGTCACCAAAACTTGTCCTTTCAGTTTAGCCTTAACCGGCGCATGACTTCAAGACTAACTCCTCTA
AATCAATTACCAGTGGCTGCTGCCAGTGGTGCTTTTGCATGTCTTTCCGGGTTGGACTCAAGACGATAGT
TACCGGATAAGGCGCAGCGGTCGGACTGAACGGGGGGTTCGTGCATACAGTCCAGCTTGGAGCGAACTGC
CTACCCGGAACTGAGTGTCAGGCGTGGAATGAGACAAACGCGGCCATAACAGCGGAATGACACCGGTAAA
CCGAAAGGCAGGAACAGGAGAGCGCACGAGGGAGCCGCCAGGGGGAAACGCCTGGTATCTTTATAGTCCT
GTCGGGTTTCGCCACCACTGATTTGAGCGTCAGATTTCGTGATGCTTGTCAGGGGGGCGGAGCCTATGGA
AAAACGGCTTTGCCGCGGCCCTCTCACTTCCCTGTTAAGTATCTTCCTGGCATCTTCCAGGAAATCTCCG
CCCCGTTCGTAAGCCATTTCCGCTCGCCGCAGTCGAACGACCGAGCGTAGCGAGTCAGTGAGCGAGGAAG
CGGAATATATCCTGTATCACATATTCTGCTGACGCACCGGTGCAGCCTTTTTTCTCCTGCCACATGAAGC
ACTTCACTGACACCCTCATCAGTGCCAACATAGTAAGCCAGTATACACTCCGCTAGCGCTGATGTCCGGC
GGTGCTTTTGCCGTTACGCACCACCCCGTCAGTAGCTGAACAGGAGGGACAGCTGATAGAAACAGAAGCC
ACTGGAGCACCTCAAAAACACCATCATACACTAAATCAGTAAGTTGGCAGCATCACCCGACGCACTTTGC
GCCGAATAAATACCTGTGACGGAAGATCACTTCGCAGAATAAATAAATCCTGGTGTCCCTGTTGATACCG
GGAAGCCCTGGGCCAACTTTTGGCGAAAATGAGACGTTGATCGGCACGTAAGAGGTTCCAACTTTCACCA
TAATGAAATAAGATCACTACCGGGCGTATTTTTTGAGTTATCGAGATTTTCAGGAGCTAAGGAAGCTAAA
ATGGAGAAAAAAATCACTGGATATACCACCGTTGATATATCCCAATGGCATCGTAAAGAACATTTTGAGG
CATTTCAGTCAGTTGCTCAATGTACCTATAACCAGACCGTTCAGCTGGATATTACGGCCTTTTTAAAGAC
CGTAAAGAAAAATAAGCACAAGTTTTATCCGGCCTTTATTCACATTCTTGCCCGCCTGATGAATGCTCAT
CCGGAATTCCGTATGGCAATGAAAGACGGTGAGCTGGTGATATGGGATAGTGTTCACCCTTGTTACACCG
TTTTCCATGAGCAAACTGAAACGTTTTCATCGCTCTGGAGTGAATACCACGACGATTTCCGGCAGTTTCT
ACACATATATTCGCAAGATGTGGCGTGTTACGGTGAAAACCTGGCCTATTTCCCTAAAGGGTTTATTGAG
AATATGTTTTTCGTCTCAGCCAATCCCTGGGTGAGTTTCACCAGTTTTGATTTAAACGTGGCCAATATGG
ACAACTTCTTCGCCCCCGTTTTCACCATGGGCAAATATTATACGCAAGGCGACAAGGTGCTGATGCCGCT
GGCGATTCAGGTTCATCATGCCGTTTGTGATGGCTTCCATGTCGGCAGAATGCTTAATGAATTACAACAG
TACTGCGATGAGTGGCAGGGCGGGGCGTAATTTTTTTAAGGCAGTTATTGGTGCCCTTAAACGCCTGGTT
GCTACGCCTGAATAAGTGATAATAAGCGGATGAATGGCAGAAATTCGAAAGCAAATTCGACCCGGTCGTC
GGTTCAGGGCAGGGTCGTTAAATAGCCGCTTATGTCTATTGCTGGTTTACCGGTTTATTGACTACCGGAA
GCAGTGTGACCGTGTGCTTCTCAAATGCCTGAGGCCAGTTTGCTCAGGCTCTCCCCGTGGAGGTAATAAT
TGACGATATGATCATTTATTCTGCCTCCCAGAGCCTGATAAACTCTAGAAGCGGCCGCTTCTAGAGTTAT
GACAACTTGACGGCTACATCATTCACTTTTTCTTCACAACCGGCACGGAACTCGCTCGGGCTGGCCCCGG
TGCATTTTTTAAATACCCGCGAGAAATAGAGTTGATCGTCAAAACCAACATTGCGACCGACGGTGGCGAT
AGGCATCCGGGTGGTGCTCAAAAGCAGCTTCGCCTGGCTGATACGTTGGTCCTCGCGCCAGCTTAAGACG
CTAATCCCTAACTGCTGGCGGAAAAGATGTGACAGACGCGACGGCGACAAGCAAACATGCTGTGCGACGC
TGGCGATATCAAAATTGCTGTCTGCCAGGTGATCGCTGATGTACTGACAAGCCTCGCGTACCCGATTATC
CATCGGTGGATGGAGCGACTCGTTAATCGCTTCCATGCGCCGCAGTAACAATTGCTCAAGCAGATTTATC
GCCAGCAGCTCCGAATAGCGCCCTTCCCCTTGCCCGGCGTTAATGATTTGCCCAAACAGGTCGCTGAAAT
GCGGCTGGTGCGCTTCATCCGGGCGAAAGAACCCCGTATTGGCAAATATTGACGGCCAGTTAAGCCATTC
ATGCCAGTAGGCGCGCGGACGAAAGTAAACCCACTGGTGATACCATTCGCGAGCCTCCGGATGACGACCG
TAGTGATGAATCTCTCCTGGCGGGAACAGCAAAATATCACCCGGTCGGCAAACAAATTCTCGTCCCTGAT
TTTTCACCACCCCCTGACCGCGAATGGTGAGATTGAGAATATAACCTTTCATTCCCAGCGGTCGGTCGAT
AAAAAAATCGAGATAACCGTTGGCCTCAATCGGCGTTAAACCCGCCACCAGATGGGCATTAAACGAGTAT
CCCGGCAGCAGGGGATCATTTTGCGCTTCAGCCATACTTTTCATACTCCCGCCATTCAGAGAAGAAACCA
ATTGTCCATATTGCATCAGACATTGCCGTCACTGCGTCTTTTACTGGCTCTTCTCGCTAACCAAACCGGT
AACCCCGCTTATTAAAAGCATTCTGTAACAAAGCGGGACCAAAGCCATGACAAAAACGCGTAACAAAAGT
GTCTATAATCACGGCAGAAAAGTCCACATTGATTATTTGCACGGCGTCACACTTTGCTATGCCATAGCAT
TTTTATCCATAAGATTAGCGGATCCTACCTGACACTTTTTATCGCAACTCTCTATAATTTCTCCATACCC
GTTTTTTTGGGCTAGCAGGCATCTTTCAACTAAAGTAAGAGGTAATAATTATGAGCATTCTGGATTTCCC
GCGTATCCACTTCCGTGGCTGGGCCCGTGTCAATGCGCCGACCGCGAACCGCGATCCGCACGGCCACATC
GATATGGCCAGCAATACCGTGGCGATGGCGGGTGAGCCGTTCGACCTGGCACGCCATCCTACGGAGTTCC
ACCGTCACCTGCGCTCCCTGGGTCCGCGCTTCGGCTTGGATGGTCGTGCTGACCCGGAAGGCCCGTTCAG
CCTGGCCGAGGGCTACAACGCTGCCGGTAACAACCACTTTTCGTGGGAGAGCGCAACCGTTAGCCACGTG
CAATGGGATGGCGGTGAGGCGGATCGTGGTGACGGTCTGGTCGGTGCTCGTTTGGCACTGTGGGGTCACT
ACAATGATTATCTGCGTACCACCTTCAATCGTGCTCGTTGGGTCGACAGCGACCCGACGCGCCGTGACGC
TGCACAAATCTATGCGGGCCAATTCACCATTAGCCCGGCTGGTGCCGGTCCGGGTACGCCGTGGCTGTTT
ACGGCAGACATTGATGATAGCCATGGTGCACGTTGGACGCGTGGCGGCCACATTGCAGAGCGTGGCGGCC
ACTTCTTGGATGAAGAGTTTGGTCTGGCACGCCTGTTTCAGTTCTCTGTGCCGAAAGATCACCCACATTT
TCTGTTTCACCCGGGTCCGTTTGATTCCGAGGCCTGGCGTCGTCTGCAATTGGCTCTGGAGGATGACGAC
GTTCTGGGTCTGACCGTGCAATATGCGTTGTTCAATATGAGCACCCCGCCTCAGCCGAACAGCCCGGTTT
TTCACGATATGGTCGGTGTTGTCGGTCTGTGGCGTCGTGGTGAACTGGCGAGCTACCCGGCTGGTCGTCT
GCTGCGTCCGCGTCAACCGGGTCTGGGTGACCTGACCCTGCGCGTCAACGGTGGTCGCGTTGCGCTGAAT
TTGGCGTGTGCCATTCCGTTCAGCACTCGTGCCGCGCAGCCAAGCGCACCGGACCGCCTGACCCCGGACC
TGGGTGCCAAACTGCCGCTGGGCGATCTGCTGCTGCGTGATGAGGACGGCGCACTGTTGGCACGTGTGCC
GCAGGCTCTGTACCAAGACTATTGGACGAATCACGGTATTGTGGACCTGCCGCTGCTGCGCGAACCGCGT
GGTAGCTTGACCCTGAGCAGCGAACTGGCGGAGTGGCGTGAGCAAGACTGGGTCACCCAAAGCGACGCGT
CTAACCTGTACCTGGAGGCACCGGATCGCCGTCACGGTCGCTTTTTCCCTGAGAGCATCGCGCTGCGCAG
CTACTTTCGCGGTGAAGCGCGTGCGCGTCCGGATATCCCGCATCGTATCGAGGGCATGGGCCTGGTCGGC
GTCGAATCTCGTCAGGATGGCGACGCTGCGGAATGGCGTCTGACGGGTCTGCGTCCGGGTCCGGCACGCA
TTGTTCTGGACGATGGTGCCGAGGCGATCCCTCTGCGTGTTCTGCCTGACGATTGGGCGCTGGATGACGC
GACCGTCGAAGAAGTGGATTACGCCTTTTTGTACCGCCACGTTATGGCGTATTACGAGCTGGTGTATCCA
TTCATGAGCGACAAGGTGTTTTCCCTGGCTGATCGTTGCAAATGTGAAACGTACGCACGTCTGATGTGGC
AGATGTGTGATCCGCAGAACCGCAACAAGTCCTATTACATGCCGAGCACCCGCGAACTGTCGGCACCGAA
AGCTCGTTTGTTCTTGAAGTATCTGGCCCACGTGGAAGGCCAGGCACGCCTGCAAGCACCTCCGCCAGCG
GGTCCGGCACGCATTGAATCTAAAGCCCAGTTGGCGGCAGAGCTGCGTAAAGCCGTCGACCTGGAGCTGT
CTGTGATGCTGCAATACCTGTACGCGGCGTATAGCATTCCGAACTATGCACAGGGCCAACAACGTGTTCG
TGACGGTGCGTGGACCGCCGAGCAGCTGCAACTGGCGTGCGGTAGCGGTGACCGTCGCCGTGATGGCGGT
ATTCGTGCAGCACTGCTGGAAATTGCTCATGAAGAAATGATTCATTACCTGGTCGTTAACAACCTGCTGA
TGGCCCTGGGCGAGCCGTTCTACGCGGGTGTCCCGCTGATGGGCGAAGCGGCACGTCAGGCGTTTGGCCT
GGACACCGAGTTCGCTCTGGAACCGTTTAGCGAAAGCACGCTGGCACGTTTTGTTCGTCTGGAATGGCCG
CACTTTATCCCAGCACCGGGCAAATCCATCGCGGACTGCTATGCCGCCATTCGTCAGGCGTTTTTGGATC
TGCCGGACTTGTTTGGTGGCGAGGCAGGTAAGCGTGGCGGTGAACACCACCTGTTCCTGAATGAGCTGAC
CAACCGTGCGCATCCGGGTTATCAACTGGAAGTTTTCGATCGCGACTCGGCGCTGTTTGGTATTGCATTT
GTGACCGATCAGGGCGAAGGTGGCGCTCTGGACAGCCCGCACTACGAACATAGCCATTTTCAACGTCTGC
GTGAAATGAGCGCGCGTATCATGGCTCAAAGCGCACCGTTCGAACCGGCGCTGCCGGCGTTGCGTAATCC
GGTTCTGGATGAGAGCCCGGGTTGCCAACGTGTCGCAGACGGTCGTGCGCGTGCGCTGATGGCATTGTAC
CAAGGCGTTTATGAGCTGATGTTTGCGATGATGGCGCAGCACTTCGCCGTGAAACCGCTGGGTAGCTTGC
GTCGCAGCCGCCTGATGAACGCAGCAATCGATCTGATGACCGGTCTGTTGCGTCCGCTGAGCTGCGCGCT
GATGAACCTGCCAAGCGGCATCGCCGGTCGCACGGCCGGTCCGCCGCTGCCGGGTCCGGTTGACACCCGT
AGCTATGACGACTACGCGCTGGGCTGTCGCATGCTGGCACGCCGTTGCGAGCGTCTGCTGGAGCAGGCGA
GCATGCTGGAACCGGGTTGGCTGCCGGATGCGCAGATGGAGCTGCTGGATTTCTATCGTCGCCAAATGCT
GGACTTGGCGTGCGGCAAACTGAGCCGCGAGGCCGCCGAAGCTGCAGCAAAGGAGGCCGCAGCTAAAGAG
GCTGCAGCGAAAGCGATGGTGAGCAAGGGCGAGGAGGATAACATGGCCATCATCAAGGAGTTCATGCGCT
TCAAGGTGCACATGGAGGGCTCCGTGAACGGCCACGAGTTCGAGATCGAGGGCGAGGGCGAGGGCCGCCC
CTACGAGGGCACCCAGACCGCCAAGCTGAAGGTGACCAAGGGTGGCCCCCTGCCCTTCGCCTGGGACATC
CTGTCCCCTCAGTTCATGTACGGCTCCAAGGCCTACGTGAAGCACCCCGCCGACATCCCCGACTACTTGA
AGCTGTCCTTCCCCGAGGGCTTCAAGTGGGAGCGCGTGATGAACTTCGAGGACGGCGGCGTGGTGACCGT
GACCCAGGACTCCTCCTTGCAGGACGGCGAGTTCATCTACAAGGTGAAGCTGCGCGGCACCAACTTCCCC
TCCGACGGCCCCGTAATGCAGAAGAAGACCATGGGCTGGGAGGCCTCCTCCGAGCGGATGTACCCCGAGG
ACGGCGCCCTGAAGGGCGAGATCAAGCAGAGGCTGAAGCTGAAGGACGGCGGCCACTACGACGCTGAGGT
CAAGACCACCTACAAGGCCAAGAAGCCCGTGCAGCTGCCCGGCGCCTACAACGTCAACATCAAGTTGGAC
ATCACCTCCCACAACGAGGACTACACCATCGTGGAACAGTACGAACGCGCCGAGGGCCGCCACTCCACCT
AATAATACTA
